>Addgene plasmid #199249 | pUC18T-mini-Tn7T-Gm-Pc-mKate2 | addgene full sequence | sequence record 392600 | Addgene NGS Result
TCGCGCGTTTCGGTGACGACGGTGAAAACCTCTGACACATGCAGCTCCCGGAGACGGTCACAGCTTGTCT
GTAAGCGGATGCCGGGAGCAGACAAGCCCGTCAGGGCGCGTCAGCGGGTGTTGGCGGGTGTCGGGGCTGG
CTTAACTATGCGGCATCAGAGCAGATTGTACTGAGAGTGCACCATATGCGGTGTGAAATACCGCACAGAT
GCGTAAGGAGAAAATACCGCATCAGGCGCCATTCGCCATTCAGGCTGCGCAACTGTTGGGAAGGGCGATC
GGTGCGGGCCTCTTCGCTATTACGCCAGCTAGAGGACCAGCCGCGTAACCTGGCAAAATCGGTTACGGTT
GAGTAATAAATGGATGCCCTGCGTAAGCAGGTGTGGGCGGACAATAAAGTCTTAAACTGAACAAAATAGA
TCTAAACTATGACAATAAAGTCTTAAACTAGACAGAATAGTTGTAAACTGAAATCAGTCCAGTTATGCTG
TGAAAAAGCATACTGGACTTTTGTTATGGCTAAAGCAAACTCTTCATTTTCTGAAGTGCAAATTGCCCGT
CGTATTAAAGAGGGGCGTGGGGTTCGAGGTCGACGGTATCGATAAGCTAGCTTAATTAGCTGAGCTTGGA
CTCCTGTTGATAGATCCAGTAATGACCTCAGAACTCCATCTGGATTTGTTCAGAACGCTCGGTTGCCGCC
GGGCGTTTTTTATTGGTGAGAATCCAAGCTAGACTGCGATGAGTGGCAGGGCGGGGCGTAATTTTTTTAA
GGCAGTTATTGGTGCCCTTAAACGCCTGGGGTAATGACTCTCTAGCTTGAGGCATCAAATAAAACGAAAG
GCTCAGTCGAAAGACTGGGCCTTTCGTTTTATCTGTTGTTTGTCGGTGAACGCTCTCCTGAGTAGGACAA
ATCCGCCGCTAGGAGCTTGCGGCCCGGACGATCGAATTGGGGATCTTGAAGTACCTATTCCGAAGTTCCT
ATTCTCTAGAAAGTATAGGAACTTCAGAGCGCTTTTGAAGCTGATGTGCTTAAAAACTTACTCAATGGAA
TTCTAGATCGAATTGGCCGCGGCGTTGTGACAATTTACCGAACAACTCCGCGGCCGGGAAGCCGATCTCG
GCTTGAACGAATTGTTAGGTGGCGGTACTTGGGTCGATATCAAAGTGCATCACTTCTTCCCGTATGCCCA
ACTTTGTATAGAGAGCCACTGCGGGATCGTCACCGTAATCTGCTTGCACGTAGATCACATAAGCACCAAG
CGCGTTGGCCTCATGCTTGAGGAGATTGATGAGCGCGGTGGCAATGCCCTGCCTCCGGTGCTCGCCGGAG
ACTGCGAGATCATAGATATAGATCTCACTACGCGGCTGCTCAAACTTGGGCAGAACGTAAGCCGCGAGAG
CGCCAACAACCGCTTCTTGGTCGAAGGCAGCAAGCGCGATGAATGTCTTACTACGGAGCAAGTTCCCGAG
GTAATCGGAGTCCGGCTGATGTTGGGAGTAGGTGGCTACGTCTCCGAACTCACGACCGAAAAGATCAAGA
GCAGCCCGCATGGATTTGACTTGGTCAGGGCCGAGCCTACATGTGCGAATGATGCCCATACTTGAGCCAC
CTAACTTTGTTTTAGGGCGACTGCCCTGCTGCGTAACATCGTTGCTGCTGCGTAACATCGTTGCTGCTCC
ATAACATCAAACATCGACCCACGGCGTAACGCGCTTGCTGCTTGGATGCCCGAGGCATAGACTGTACAAA
AAAACAGTCATAACAAGCCATGAAAACCGCCACTGCGCCGTTACCACCGCTGCGTTCGGTCAAGGTTCTG
GACCAGTTGCGTGAGCGCATACGCTACTTGCATTACAGTTTACGAACCGAACAGGCTTATGTCAATTCGA
TCCATTGCTGTTGACAAAGGGAATCAGGGGATCTTGAAGTTCCTATTCCGAAGTTCCTATTCTCTAGAAA
GTATAGGAACTTCAGAGCGCTTTTGAAGCTAATTCGATCATGCATGAGCTCTTAGCGGTGGCCCAGCTTC
GACGGCAGGTCGCAGTAGCGGGCCACGGCCACTTCGTGCTGTTCCACGTAGGTTTCCTTGTCGGCTTCCT
TGATGCGTTCCAGGCGGCGGTCCACGTAGTACACGCCCGGCATCTTCAGGTTCTTGGCCGGCTTCTTCGA
GCGGTAGGTGGTCTTCAGGTTGCAGATCAGGTGGCCGCCGCCCACCAGCTTCAGGGCCATGTCGGCGCGG
CCTTCCAGGCCGCCGTCGGCCGGGTACAGGGTTTCGGTCGAGGCTTCCCAGCCCAGGGTCTTCTTCTGCA
TCACCGGGCCGTTCGACGGGAAGTTCACGCCGCGGATCTTCACGTTGTAGATCAGGCAGCCGTCCTGCAG
CGAGGTGTCCTGGGTGGCGGTCAGCACGCCGCCGTCTTCGTAGGTGGTCACGCGTTCCCAGGTGAAGCCT
TCCGGGAACGACTGCTTGAAGAAGTCCGGGATGCCCTGGGTGTGGTTGATGAAGGTCTTCGAGCCGTACA
TGAACGAGGTGGCCAGGATGTCGAAGGCGAACGGCAGCGGGCCGCCTTCCACGGCCTTGATGCGCATGGT
CTGGGTGCCTTCGTACGGCTTGCCTTCGCCTTCCGAGGTGCACTTGAAGTGGTGGTTGTTCACGGTGCCT
TCCATGTACAGCTTCATGTGCATGTTTTCCTTGATCAGTTCCGACACCATGTAGTCCTCCTGCCACCGTT
TAATTCGGATCCACGGGTTCGCTACCTGCATTACAGCCTACAGACCGAGAAGGCTTATGTCTACTGGGCC
AAGGCATTTGTGTTGTGGACGGCCCGCAGCCATGGTGGGTTTCGACATCCGCGCGAAATGGGGCAAGCTG
AAGTCGAGGGTTTTCTGACCATGCTCGCCACCGAGAAGCAAGTGGCGCCGGCCACCCACCGGCAGGCGCT
CAACGCGCTGTTGTTCTTGTATCGGCAGGTACCTCGCGAAGGCCTTGCAGGCCAACCAGATAAGTGAAAT
CTAGTTCCAAACTATTTTGTCATTTTTAATTTTCGTATTAGCTTACGACGCTACACCCAGTTCCCATCTA
TTTTGTCACTCTTCCCTAAATAATCCTTAAAAACTCCATTTCCACCCCTCCCAGTTCCCAACTATTTTGT
CCGCCCACAGCGGGGCATTTTTCTTCCTGTTATGTTTGGGCGCTGCATTAATGAATCGGCCAACGCGCGG
GGAGAGGCGGTTTGCGTATTGGGCGCTCTTCCGCTTCCTCGCTCACTGACCCGCTGCGCTCGGTCGTTCG
GCTGCGGCGAGCGGTATCAGAGCTTATCGGCCAGCCTCGCAGAGCAGGATTCCCGTTGAGCACCGCCAGG
TGCGAATAAGGGACAGTGAAGAAGGAACACCCGCTCGCGGGTGGGCCTACTTCACCTATCCTGCCCGGCT
GACGCCGTTGGATACACCAAGGAAAGTCTACACGAACCCTTTGGCAAAATCCTGTATATCGTGCGAAAAA
GGATGGATATACCGAAAAAATCGCTATAATGACCCCGAAGCAGGGTTATGCAGCGGAAAGTATACCTTAA
GGAATCCCCTGATAACGCAGGAAAGAACATGTGAGCAAAAGGCCAGCAAAAGGCCAGGAACCGTAAAAAG
GCCGCGTTGCTGGCGTTTTTCCATAGGCTCCGCCCCCCTGACGAGCATCACAAAAATCGACGCTCGAGTC
AGAGGTGGCGAAACCCGACAGGACTATAAAGATACCAGGCGTTTCCCCCTGGAAGCTCCCTCGTGCGCTC
TCCTGTTCCGACCCTGCCGCTTACCGGATACCTGTCCGCCTTTCTCCCTTCGGGAAGCGTGGCGCTTTCT
CATAGCTCACGCTGTAGGTATCTCAGTTCGGTGTAGGTCGTTCGCTCCAAGCTGGGCTGTGTGCACGAAC
CCCCCGTTCAGCCCGACCGCTGCGCCTTATCCGGTAACTATCGTCTTGAGTCCAACCCGGTAAGACACGA
CTTATCGCCACTGGCAGCAGCCACTGGTAACAGGATTAGCAGAGCGAGGTATGTAGGCGGTGCTACAGAG
TTCTTGAAGTGGTGGCCTAACTACGGCTACACTAGAAGAACAGTATTTGGTATCTGCGCTCTGCTGAAGC
CAGTTACCTTCGGAAAAAGAGTTGGTAGCTCTTGATCCGGCAAACAAACCACCGCTGGTAGCGGTGGTTT
TTTTGTTTGCAAGCAGCAGATTACGCGCAGAAAAAAAGGATCTCAAGAAGATCCTTTGATCTTTTCTACG
GGGTCTGACGCTCAGTGGAACGAAAACTCACGTTAAGGGATTTTGGTCATGAGATTATCAAAAAGGATCT
TCACCTAGATCCTTTTAAATTAAAAATGAAGTTTTAAATCAATCTAAAGTATATATGAGTAAACTTGGTC
TGACAGTTACCAATGCTTAATCAGTGAGGCACCTATCTCAGCGATCTGTCTATTTCGTTCATCCATAGTT
GCCTGACTCCCCGTCGTGTAGATAACTACGATACGGGAGGGCTTACCATCTGGCCCCAGTGCTGCAATGA
TACCGCGAGACCCACGCTCACCGGCTCCAGATTTATCAGCAATAAACCAGCCAGCCGGAAGGGCCGAGCG
CAGAAGTGGTCCTGCAACTTTATCCGCCTCCATCCAGTCTATTAATTGTTGCCGGGAAGCTAGAGTAAGT
AGTTCGCCAGTTAATAGTTTGCGCAACGTTGTTGCCATTGCTACAGGCATCGTGGTGTCACGCTCGTCGT
TTGGTATGGCTTCATTCAGCTCCGGTTCCCAACGATCAAGGCGAGTTACATGATCCCCCATGTTGTGCAA
AAAAGCGGTTAGCTCCTTCGGTCCTCCGATCGTTGTCAGAAGTAAGTTGGCCGCAGTGTTATCACTCATG
GTTATGGCAGCACTGCATAATTCTCTTACTGTCATGCCATCCGTAAGATGCTTTTCTGTGACTGGTGAGT
ACTCAACCAAGTCATTCTGAGAATAGTGTATGCGGCGACCGAGTTGCTCTTGCCCGGCGTCAATACGGGA
TAATACCGCGCCACATAGCAGAACTTTAAAAGTGCTCATCATTGGAAAACGTTCTTCGGGGCGAAAACTC
TCAAGGATCTTACCGCTGTTGAGATCCAGTTCGATGTAACCCACTCGTGCACCCAACTGATCTTCAGCAT
CTTTTACTTTCACCAGCGTTTCTGGGTGAGCAAAAACAGGAAGGCAAAATGCCGCAAAAAAGGGAATAAG
GGCGACACGGAAATGTTGAATACTCATACTCTTCCTTTTTCAATATTATTGAAGCATTTATCAGGGTTAT
TGTCTCATGAGCGGATACATATTTGAATGTATTTAGAAAAATAAACAAATAGGGGTTCCGCGCACATTTC
CCCGAAAAGTGCCACCTGACGTCTAAGAAACCATTATTATCATGACATTAACCTATAAAAATAGGCGTAT
CACGAGGCCCTTTCGTC
Features (pLannotate 1.2.2; 20 found; start..end, strand, type, name):
    137..236     +  misc_feature   bom (fragment): basis of mobility region from pBR322
    242..310     -  CDS            lacZα (fragment): LacZα fragment of β-galactosidase; lacZ fragment
    382..580     -  mobile_element Tn7R (fragment): mini-Tn7 element (right end of the Tn7 transposon) Tn7
    584..608     -  misc_feature   MCS (fragment): pBluescript multiple cloning site
    629..723     +  terminator     lambda t0 terminator: transcription terminator from phage lambda
    733..762     +  CDS            CmR (fragment): chloramphenicol acetyltransferase confers resistance to chloramphenicol
    826..912     +  terminator     rrnB T1 terminator: Escherichia coli rrnB; transcription terminator T1 from the E. coli rrnB gene
    972..1005    +  protein_bind   FRT (minimal): supports FLP-mediated excision but not integration (Turan and Bode, 2011) FLP recombinase from the Saccharomyces cerevisiae 2μ plasmid
   1135..1668    -  CDS            GmR: gentamycin acetyltransferase; aacC1; confers resistance to gentamycin
   1857..1885    -  promoter       Pc promoter: intI1 (promoter lies within the coding sequence); class 1 integron promoter
   1926..1973    +  protein_bind   FRT: FLP-mediated recombination occurs in the 8-bp core sequence TCTAGAAA (Turan and Bode, 2011). FLP recombinase from the Saccharomyces cerevisiae 2μ plasmid
   2015..2710    -  CDS            mKate2: mKate2 is a basic (constitutively fluorescent) red fluorescent protein published in 2009, derived from Entacmaea quadricolor. It is reported to be a rapidly-maturing monomer with moderate acid sensitivity.
   2720..2971    +  CDS            int (fragment): INT2_ECOLX - Protein inferred from homology: Swiss-Prot protein existence level 3. Putative integrase believed to be involved in the insertion of antibiotic resistance genes into plasmids and transposons. From Escherichia coli.
   2994..3159    -  mobile_element Tn7L: mini-Tn7 element (left end of the Tn7 transposon) Tn7
   3192..3246    -  CDS            lacI (fragment): lac repressor; lacI; The lac repressor binds to the lac operator to inhibit transcription in E. coli. This inhibition can be relieved by adding lactose or isopropyl-β-D-thiogalactopyranoside (IPTG).
   3318..3426    -  oriT           oriT: incP origin of transfer
   3658..4246    -  rep_origin     ori: high-copy-number ColE1/pMB1/pBR322/pUC origin of replication
   4417..5277    -  CDS            AmpR: β-lactamase; bla; confers resistance to ampicillin, carbenicillin, and related antibiotics
   5278..5382    -  promoter       AmpR promoter: bla
   5477..35      +  CDS            rop (fragment) (across the origin): Rop protein, which maintains plasmids at low copy number; rop
