[The description below was written by a language model from this plasmid's Addgene catalogue record and pLannotate feature annotations shown in this document.]
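Description:
pUC18T-mini-Tn7T-Gm-Pc-mKate2 is a 5.5 kb mini-Tn7 delivery plasmid for fluorescently labelling bacterial cells with the red fluorescent protein mKate2. It was assembled from the pUC18R6K-mini-Tn7T-Gm and pUC18T-mini-Tn7T backbones. It is maintained in E. coli at high copy through a pUC-type ColE1 origin and selected with ampicillin via the bla gene and its promoter. An incP oriT in the backbone allows conjugative mobilisation into recipient bacteria when transfer functions are supplied in trans. Short fragments annotated as bom, lacZα, lacI, rop and CmR appear to be backbone remnants rather than functional elements.

The payload lies between the Tn7L and Tn7R transposon ends, which define the segment that Tn7 transposase moves into the host chromosome. The transposition functions are not annotated on this plasmid, so they must come from elsewhere, conventionally a helper plasmid. Inside the element, a synthetic 699 bp mKate2 gene, codon-optimised for Xanthomonadaceae and cloned between BamHI and SacI, is driven by a Pc promoter from the class III integron of Delftia acidovorans C17. The adjacent integrase fragment in the feature table is consistent with that integron-derived promoter region. A gentamicin acetyltransferase gene (aacC1) with its own class 1 integron Pc promoter selects for recipients carrying the insertion. It is flanked by FRT sites, so FLP recombinase can later excise the marker and leave an unmarked labelled strain. Lambda t0 and rrnB T1 terminators near Tn7R limit transcriptional read-through between the element and flanking DNA.

The associated publication describes improved mini-Tn7 delivery plasmids for labelling Stenotrophomonas maltophilia, which matches the codon optimisation. The construct therefore suits stable, constitutive red tagging of this organism and related bacteria, for example for imaging labelled cells.
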