Addgene plasmid #199249: pUC18T-mini-Tn7T-Gm-Pc-mKate2
Purpose: Fluorescent labelling of bacterial cells with mKate2
Depositing lab: Uwe Mamat. Depositing organization: Forschungszentrum Borstel. Publication: Improved mini-Tn7 Delivery Plasmids for Fluorescent Labeling of Stenotrophomonas maltophilia. Mamat U, Hein M, Grella D, Taylor CS, Scholzen T, Alio I, Streit WR, Huedo P, Coves X, Conchillo-Sole O, Gomez AC, Gibert I, Yero D, Schaible UE. Appl Environ Microbiol. 2023 May 17:e0031723. doi: 10.1128/aem.00317-23. PubMed 37195181.
Backbone
  Vector backbone: pUC18R6K-mini-Tn7T-Gm and pUC18T-mini-Tn7T
  Backbone size w/o insert (bp): 4778
  Total vector size (bp): 5477
  Vector type: Bacterial Expression
Growth in bacteria
  Bacterial resistance: Ampicillin, 100 μg/mL
  Growth temperature: 37°C
  Growth strain: DH5alpha
  Copy number: High Copy
Gene/Insert
  Gene/Insert name: Codon-optimized mKate2 gene
  Species: Synthetic
  Insert size (bp): 699
  Mutation: Codon optimization for Xanthomonadaceae
  GenBank ID: WAK86299.1
  Promoter: Pc promoter from class III integron of Delftia acidovorans C17, synthetic
  Cloning method: Restriction Enzyme; 5′ cloning site BamHI (not destroyed); 3′ cloning site SacI (not destroyed)
  Sequencing primers: 5′ TACGAACCGAACAGGCTTATGTC; 3′ GTTGGCCGATTCATTAATGCAGC
Resource information
  A portion of this plasmid was derived from a plasmid made by: Synthetic codon-optimized gene
Terms and licenses: Academic/Nonprofit Terms; Industry Terms: Not Available to Industry
How to cite: pUC18T-mini-Tn7T-Gm-Pc-mKate2 was a gift from Uwe Mamat (Addgene plasmid # 199249 ; http://n2t.net/addgene:199249 ; RRID:Addgene_199249)
